Addgene plasmid #68615: pMpGWB224
Purpose: (Empty Backbone) Gateway binary vector designed for transgenic research with Marchantia polymorpha as well as other plants
Depositing lab: Takayuki Kohchi. Depositing organization: Kyoto University, Graduate School of Biostudies. Publication: Development of Gateway Binary Vector Series with Four Different Selection Markers for the Liverwort Marchantia polymorpha. Ishizaki K, Nishihama R, Ueda M, Inoue K, Ishida S, Nishimura Y, Shikanai T, Kohchi T. PLoS One. 2015 Sep 25;10(9):e0138876. doi: 10.1371/journal.pone.0138876. eCollection 2015. PONE-D-15-25288 PubMed 26406247.
Backbone
  Vector backbone: pMpGWB200
  Backbone manufacturer: Kohchi Lab., Kyoto University
  Backbone size (bp): 9021
  Modifications to backbone: MpEF1alpha promoter and coding sequence for triple repeats of Citrine (3xCitrine) are cloned upstream and downstream of the Gateway cassette, respectively.
  Vector type: Plant Expression
  Promoter: MpEF1alpha promoter
  Selectable markers: Gentamicin
  Tag / fusion protein: Triple repeats of Citrine (3xCitrine) (C terminal on insert)
Growth in bacteria
  Bacterial resistance: Chloramphenicol and Spectinomycin, 25 & 50 μg/mL
  Growth temperature: 37°C
  Growth strain: DB3.1
  Copy number: High Copy
Gene/Insert
  Cloning method: Gateway Cloning
Resource information
  A portion of this plasmid was derived from a plasmid made by: The Gateway cassette was provided by Tsuyoshi Nakagawa at Shimane University, Japan.
Terms and licenses: Academic/Nonprofit Terms; Industry Terms: Not Available to Industry
How to cite: pMpGWB224 was a gift from Takayuki Kohchi (Addgene plasmid # 68615 ; http://n2t.net/addgene:68615 ; RRID:Addgene_68615)
