[The description below was written by a language model from this plasmid's Addgene catalogue record and pLannotate feature annotations shown in this document.]
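Description:
pMpGWB224 is an empty Gateway destination binary vector for Agrobacterium-mediated plant transformation, built on the pMpGWB200 backbone and designed mainly for the liverwort Marchantia polymorpha, though it is also intended for other plants. The sequence record is 14,681 nt, larger than the listed backbone size because of the added promoter, Gateway cassette and tag. Outside the T-DNA, a ColE1/pMB1-type origin with the bom region supports high-copy replication in E. coli. The pVS1 oriV, RepA and StaA functions provide replication and stable maintenance in Agrobacterium. An aadA gene confers bacterial spectinomycin/streptomycin resistance. Because the unrecombined vector carries the toxic ccdB gene, it is propagated in a ccdB-tolerant strain (DB3.1) under chloramphenicol plus spectinomycin selection.

Between the nopaline-type right and left T-DNA borders lie two units. The expression unit consists of the MpEF1alpha promoter, a Gateway cassette, three tandem Citrine coding sequences and a NOS terminator. The promoter is stated in the catalogue entry but not annotated in the feature table; it presumably occupies the unannotated stretch upstream of attR1. The Gateway cassette comprises attR1, a chloramphenicol resistance gene, ccdB and attR2. An LR reaction with an entry clone replaces the CmR/ccdB segment with the gene of interest. This places the gene under the MpEF1alpha promoter and fuses it at its C terminus to 3xCitrine, a bright yellow fluorescent tag useful for localising the protein. The second unit, in the opposite orientation near the left border, is the plant selection marker. It is a gentamicin acetyltransferase gene driven by an enhanced CaMV 35S promoter and ended by a CaMV poly(A) signal. The vector belongs to a series offering four different plant selection markers, which allows sequential or combined transformation.
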