Features (pLannotate 1.2.2; 30 found; start..end, strand, type, name):
     54..78      -  misc_feature   RB T-DNA repeat: right border repeat from nopaline C58 T-DNA
    144..298     -  CDS            lacZα (fragment): LacZα fragment of β-galactosidase; lacZ fragment
   2057..2181    +  protein_bind   attR1: mutant version of attR; recombination site for the Gateway® LR reaction LR Clonase™
   2218..2248    +  promoter       lac UV5 promoter: E. coli lac promoter with an "up" mutation
   2273..2301    +  promoter       cat promoter (fragment): promoter of the E. coli cat gene encoding chloramphenicol acetyltransferase
   2302..2961    +  CDS            CmR: chloramphenicol acetyltransferase; cat; confers resistance to chloramphenicol
   3140..3298    +  CDS            ccdA (fragment): CCDA_ECO57 - Also known as H, letA. Experimental evidence at protein level: Swiss-Prot protein existence level 1. Antitoxin component of a type II toxin-antitoxin (TA) system which inhibits the post-segregational killing (PSK) of plasmid-free cells, also referred to as a plasmid addiction system. Binds to and blocks the activity of CcdB; will also remove bound CcdB protein from the CcdB-GyrA complex by forming a CcdA-CcdB complex, a process termed rejuvenation. Functions as a transcriptional corepressor for the ccdAB operon, repression also requires CcdB (By similarity). From Escherichia coli
   3303..3605    +  CDS            ccdB: CCDB_ECOLI - Also known as G, letB, letD. Experimental evidence at protein level: Swiss-Prot protein existence level 1. Toxic component of a type II toxin-antitoxin (TA) system, functioning in plasmid maintainence. Responsible for the post- segregational killing (PSK) of plasmid-free cells, also referred to as a plasmid addiction system. Half-life of over 2 hours. Cell killing by CcdB is accompanied by filamentation, defects in chromosome and plasmid segregation, defects in cell division, formation of anucleate cells, decreased DNA synthesis and plasmid loss. Interferes with the activity of DN
   3649..3773    -  protein_bind   attR2: mutant version of attR; recombination site for the Gateway® LR reaction LR Clonase™
   3805..4521    +  CDS            Citrine: Citrine is a basic (constitutively fluorescent) yellow fluorescent protein published in 2001, derived from Aequorea victoria. It has moderate acid sensitivity.
   4543..5259    +  CDS            Citrine: Citrine is a basic (constitutively fluorescent) yellow fluorescent protein published in 2001, derived from Aequorea victoria. It has moderate acid sensitivity.
   5281..5997    +  CDS            Citrine: Citrine is a basic (constitutively fluorescent) yellow fluorescent protein published in 2001, derived from Aequorea victoria. It has moderate acid sensitivity.
   6022..6274    +  terminator     NOS terminator: nopaline synthase terminator and poly(A) signal
   6330..6352    -  protein_bind   lac operator (fragment): The lac repressor binds to the lac operator to inhibit transcription in E. coli. This inhibition can be relieved by adding lactose or isopropyl-β-D-thiogalactopyranoside (IPTG). lac repressor encoded by lacI
   6356..6386    -  promoter       lac promoter: promoter for the E. coli lac operon
   6401..6422    -  protein_bind   CAP binding site: CAP binding activates transcription in the presence of cAMP. E. coli catabolite activator protein
   6507..6679    -  polyA_signal   CaMV poly(A) signal: cauliflower mosaic virus polyadenylation signal
   6736..7265    -  CDS            GmR (fragment): gentamycin acetyltransferase; aacC1; confers resistance to gentamycin
   7332..8008    -  promoter       CaMV 35S promoter (enhanced): cauliflower mosaic virus 35S promoter with a duplicated enhancer region
   8203..8227    -  misc_feature   LB T-DNA repeat: left border repeat from nopaline C58 T-DNA
   8486..8509    +  promoter       Pc promoter (fragment): intI1 (promoter lies within the coding sequence); class 1 integron promoter
   8685..8741    +  CDS            GmR (fragment): gentamycin acetyltransferase; aacC1; confers resistance to gentamycin
   8752..9539    +  CDS            SmR (fragment): aminoglycoside adenylyltransferase (Murphy, 1985); aadA; confers resistance to spectinomycin and streptomycin
   9785..10373   +  rep_origin     ori: high-copy-number ColE1/pMB1/pBR322/pUC origin of replication
  10559..10699   -  misc_feature   bom: basis of mobility region from pBR322
  10801..10840   -  CDS            rop (fragment): Rop protein, which maintains plasmids at low copy number; rop
  11043..11237   -  rep_origin     pVS1 oriV: origin of replication for the Pseudomonas plasmid pVS1 (Heeb et al., 2000)
  11303..12376   -  CDS            pVS1 RepA: replication protein from the Pseudomonas plasmid pVS1 (Heeb et al., 2000)
  12805..13434   -  CDS            pVS1 StaA: stability protein from the Pseudomonas plasmid pVS1 (Heeb et al., 2000)
  13994..14395   -  CDS            Y4CG_SINFN (fragment): Protein inferred from homology: Swiss-Prot protein existence level 3. From Sinorhizobium fredii (strain NBRC 101917 / NGR234).
>Addgene plasmid #68615 | pMpGWB224 | depositor full sequence | sequence record 122046 | pMpGWB224 sequence 14681 bps
TTTCACGCCCTTTTAAATATCCGATTATTCTAATAAACGCTCTTTTCTCTTAGGTTTACCCGCCAATATA
TCCTGTCAAACACTGATAGTTTAAACTGAAGGCGGGAAACGACAATCTGATCCAAGCTCAAGCTGCTCTA
GCATTCGCCATTCAGGCTGCGCAACTGTTGGGAAGGGCGATCGGTGCGGGCCTCTTCGCTATTACGCCAG
CTGGCGAAAGGGGGATGTGCTGCAAGGCGATTAAGTTGGGTAACGCCAGGGTTTTCCCAGTCACGACGTT
GTAAAACGACGGCCAGTGCCAAGCTTGGCCCGGGCAAATGAGTCACACACATTGTTGAGAGACATATCAA
AATAACTCAATTGTAAGGTAAGTTGATAGATTTCCCAGTTAAATGCATTATTTTAACAATATTTGTATCT
CAAATTTTCAAAATCATATCAAATTTGCAGATCTTGATGATGATTCACAACTCTGTCTTCGATTTTTGAT
TGTTAACGGGTATCGATATTTGGGTAACTTAAAAAGAATTTGCTAAAGATCTTAAAAAACAGATTAAAAA
AACCTTTCAAAATAGCTAATCCTTTAAATCCGTTTCACAATATAATGCTCATTGATGATAATCGAAAAGA
TTCCATTTTAAAGTGCATATAAATTGCTTAATTATCTCTTTCTGTCTCGTAATATTTTGTTCTCTCCTAT
TGGATCGGACCCGCATCTTCTCGATCAGTTCACTATACTAATATTTGGTCAACTTCAAGAGAGATTAGAA
CTTCGTTCTCCAAAGTGTAAAGGCCGACAAGCAGAAAAGGAAACTTCAATCAGAAGCCTTCTAGGTTTTC
CCGCGTCCCAAAAAGCGAAGGGAGGACGGGGAGGACGGTGAGGCCAGAAGAAGAAAGCAACAGTAAAATC
TCATGTGATTGCGTGCATGTCATGGATCTATGGGATGCTAGTCCACCGTTTGGAAGTATGTGCAGAAGGA
GAAAGGCGCGGGAGGCCAAAAGCGACTTCGGCCACCTCTCTACTTTCTAGAAAGTTTGCTCGCAGCTTGT
AATAAGCGCGGAAAAGGTACTCGAAAAACCGGAGCAATCGGTGTGGTATCAGCAGTCGGGTTCGCTAAAC
CTACGTCTTCTTATTTTGGAATGTTAAATTGAAAGGGCGTGCCGGCCCTAAGCACGGACGATGTGACAGA
CGGAGGAGTGTGAGCAATTCGGATGACGATGCTGGCCGGCAGTCACGACAAAGAGTCCGAAGGGGCATGG
ACAGGGCAATATATAAATGGAAAAGAGGCTTTGAATATTCCTAACCCTTCGTCGTCGGCCTCCCAACTTG
CCCTCGCATGCTGAATTGGCCGCCTATCTGCGAATGGCCGGCCGCCGACCCTAAGTCGCAATAACTTGAA
CGGAGCCGATGCAAAGTCCTTATCGAACGCTCGTTATTATAAACGGGGCAGACCTAGGTATTTAATTATA
TCAAAACCCTCCGCAATTTCGCTAATCATTCCCTAATTTCTTCTACTTTGGCGTCTAGTGCTGTGGTCGC
GCTTGCTCTCAAAGCTCGCTGGGAGGCAGTGGAGCGTCTGGCTTAAAATCGATCGCCGCAACCCTAGAGT
TCCTTTCACTTCTTTCTCTCTTGCGTGGAGAGCATCGACATCGAAGAGCTGCATCTTGTCTTCTGGTATG
CGCCTTGTGCCCTCGTCTCTGTACGTCGTTACGATTGCTCGATATTGTGATTGTCTAGACCTGAAACCCG
ACTGGAGCTTTTACGTGGTGTCGATTGGGGCCTCGAGCGAGTGATTTTTTAGGTTCGTTTTAGCCAAGTA
CATCCCACTTTGGTCAGTCCTGTTATCTCGGTAAGGTGTTCAGTTCGGTCTCTGGTGCGGAGGTGCCTCG
TAAGTTTCCTGCATGATAGATTTGTCTATCCTTGACTTGAAGAGGAGTCGAAGGTCAGCGAGGTTGGCTG
TGTGCTATGGACGTCGGTGCTCCTTGGTTCCGTGCTTCTATGGGTGTTGCCTCAACAGTATTGATGTGCC
TGCAGAAAGGTTGACTAGAGTTATCAACAAGTTTGTACAAAAAAGCTGAACGAGAAACGTAAAATGATAT
AAATATCAATATATTAAATTAGATTTTGCATAAAAAACAGACTACATAATACTGTAAAACACAACATATC
CAGTCACTATGGCGGCCCCTCGAGGGGCCGCATTAGGCACCCCAGGCTTTACACTTTATGCTTCCGGCTC
GTATAATGTGTGGATTTTGAGTTAGGATCCGGCGAGATTTTCAGGAGCTAAGGAAGCTAAAATGGAGAAA
AAAATCACTGGATATACCACCGTTGATATATCCCAATGGCATCGTAAAGAACATTTTGAGGCATTTCAGT
CAGTTGCTCAATGTACCTATAACCAGACCGTTCAGCTGGATATTACGGCCTTTTTAAAGACCGTAAAGAA
AAATAAGCACAAGTTTTATCCGGCCTTTATTCACATTCTTGCCCGCCTGATGAATGCTCATCCGGAATTC
CGTATGGCAATGAAAGACGGTGAGCTGGTGATATGGGATAGTGTTCACCCTTGTTACACCGTTTTCCATG
AGCAAACTGAAACGTTTTCATCGCTCTGGAGTGAATACCACGACGATTTCCGGCAGTTTCTACACATATA
TTCGCAAGATGTGGCGTGTTACGGTGAAAACCTGGCCTATTTCCCTAAAGGGTTTATTGAGAATATGTTT
TTCGTCTCAGCCAATCCCTGGGTGAGTTTCACCAGTTTTGATTTAAACGTGGCCAATATGGACAACTTCT
TCGCCCCCGTTTTCACCATGGGCAAATATTATACGCAAGGCGACAAGGTGCTGATGCCGCTGGCGATTCA
GGTTCATCATGCCGTCTGTGATGGCTTCCATGTCGGCAGAATGCTTAATGAATTACAACAGTACTGCGAT
GAGTGGCAGGGCGGGGCGTAAAGATCTGGATCCGGCTTACTAAAAGCCAGATAACAGTATGCGTATTTGC
GCGCTGATTTTTGCGGTATAAGAATATATACTGATATGTATACCCGAAGTATGTCAAAAAGAGGTGTGCT
ATGAAGCAGCGTATTACAGTGACAGTTGACAGCGACAGCTATCAGTTGCTCAAGGCATATATGATGTCAA
TATCTCCGGTCTGGTAAGCACAACCATGCAGAATGAAGCCCGTCGTCTGCGTGCCGAACGCTGGAAAGCG
GAAAATCAGGAAGGGATGGCTGAGGTCGCCCGGTTTATTGAAATGAACGGCTCTTTTGCTGACGAGAACA
GGGACTGGTGAAATGCAGTTTAAGGTTTACACCTATAAAAGAGAGAGCCGTTATCGTCTGTTTGTGGATG
TACAGAGTGATATTATTGACACGCCCGGGCGACGGATGGTGATCCCCCTGGCCAGTGCACGTCTGCTGTC
AGATAAAGTCTCCCGTGAACTTTACCCGGTGGTGCATATCGGGGATGAAAGCTGGCGCATGATGACCACC
GATATGGCCAGTGTGCCGGTCTCCGTTATCGGGGAAGAAGTGGCTGATCTCAGCCACCGCGAAAATGACA
TCAAAAACGCCATTAACCTGATGTTCTGGGGAATATAAATGTCAGGCTCCCTTATACACAGCCAGTCTGC
AGGTCGACCATAGTGACTGGATATGTTGTGTTTTACAGTATTATGTAGTCTGTTTTTTATGCAAAATCTA
ATTTAATATATTGATATTTATATCATTTTACGTTTCTCGTTCAGCTTTCTTGTACAAAGTGGTTGATAAC
AGCGCTGGAGGCTCCGGTGGGAGCATGGTGAGCAAGGGCGAGGAGCTGTTCACCGGGGTGGTGCCCATCC
TGGTCGAGCTGGACGGCGACGTAAACGGCCACAAGTTCAGCGTGTCCGGCGAGGGCGAGGGCGATGCCAC
CTACGGCAAGCTGACCCTGAAGTTCATCTGCACCACCGGCAAGCTGCCCGTGCCCTGGCCCACCCTCGTG
ACCACCTTCGGCTACGGCCTGATGTGCTTCGCCCGCTACCCCGACCACATGAAGCAGCACGACTTCTTCA
AGTCCGCCATGCCCGAAGGCTACGTCCAGGAGCGCACCATCTTCTTCAAGGACGACGGCAACTACAAGAC
CCGCGCCGAGGTGAAGTTCGAGGGCGACACCCTGGTGAACCGCATCGAGCTGAAGGGCATCGACTTCAAG
GAGGACGGCAACATCCTGGGGCACAAGCTGGAGTACAACTACAACAGCCACAACGTCTATATCATGGCCG
ACAAGCAGAAGAACGGCATCAAGGTGAACTTCAAGATCCGCCACAACATCGAGGACGGCAGCGTGCAGCT
CGCCGACCACTACCAGCAGAACACCCCCATCGGCGACGGCCCCGTGCTGCTGCCCGACAACCACTACCTG
AGCTACCAGTCCGCCCTGAGCAAAGACCCCAACGAGAAGCGCGATCACATGGTCCTGCTGGAGTTCGTGA
CCGCCGCCGGGATCACTCTCGGCATGGACGAGCTGTACAAGGCTGGAGGCTCCGGTGGGAGCATGGTGAG
CAAGGGCGAGGAGCTGTTCACCGGGGTGGTGCCCATCCTGGTCGAGCTGGACGGCGACGTAAACGGCCAC
AAGTTCAGCGTGTCCGGCGAGGGCGAGGGCGATGCCACCTACGGCAAGCTGACCCTGAAGTTCATCTGCA
CCACCGGCAAGCTGCCCGTGCCCTGGCCCACCCTCGTGACCACCTTCGGCTACGGCCTGATGTGCTTCGC
CCGCTACCCCGACCACATGAAGCAGCACGACTTCTTCAAGTCCGCCATGCCCGAAGGCTACGTCCAGGAG
CGCACCATCTTCTTCAAGGACGACGGCAACTACAAGACCCGCGCCGAGGTGAAGTTCGAGGGCGACACCC
TGGTGAACCGCATCGAGCTGAAGGGCATCGACTTCAAGGAGGACGGCAACATCCTGGGGCACAAGCTGGA
GTACAACTACAACAGCCACAACGTCTATATCATGGCCGACAAGCAGAAGAACGGCATCAAGGTGAACTTC
AAGATCCGCCACAACATCGAGGACGGCAGCGTGCAGCTCGCCGACCACTACCAGCAGAACACCCCCATCG
GCGACGGCCCCGTGCTGCTGCCCGACAACCACTACCTGAGCTACCAGTCCGCCCTGAGCAAAGACCCCAA
CGAGAAGCGCGATCACATGGTCCTGCTGGAGTTCGTGACCGCCGCCGGGATCACTCTCGGCATGGACGAG
CTGTACAAGGCTGGAGGCTCCGGTGGGAGCATGGTGAGCAAGGGCGAGGAGCTGTTCACCGGGGTGGTGC
CCATCCTGGTCGAGCTGGACGGCGACGTAAACGGCCACAAGTTCAGCGTGTCCGGCGAGGGCGAGGGCGA
TGCCACCTACGGCAAGCTGACCCTGAAGTTCATCTGCACCACCGGCAAGCTGCCCGTGCCCTGGCCCACC
CTCGTGACCACCTTCGGCTACGGCCTGATGTGCTTCGCCCGCTACCCCGACCACATGAAGCAGCACGACT
TCTTCAAGTCCGCCATGCCCGAAGGCTACGTCCAGGAGCGCACCATCTTCTTCAAGGACGACGGCAACTA
CAAGACCCGCGCCGAGGTGAAGTTCGAGGGCGACACCCTGGTGAACCGCATCGAGCTGAAGGGCATCGAC
TTCAAGGAGGACGGCAACATCCTGGGGCACAAGCTGGAGTACAACTACAACAGCCACAACGTCTATATCA
TGGCCGACAAGCAGAAGAACGGCATCAAGGTGAACTTCAAGATCCGCCACAACATCGAGGACGGCAGCGT
GCAGCTCGCCGACCACTACCAGCAGAACACCCCCATCGGCGACGGCCCCGTGCTGCTGCCCGACAACCAC
TACCTGAGCTACCAGTCCGCCCTGAGCAAAGACCCCAACGAGAAGCGCGATCACATGGTCCTGCTGGAGT
TCGTGACCGCCGCCGGGATCACTCTCGGCATGGACGAGCTGTACAAGTAAGCTTAGAGCTCGAATTTCCC
CGATCGTTCAAACATTTGGCAATAAAGTTTCTTAAGATTGAATCCTGTTGCCGGTCTTGCGATGATTATC
ATATAATTTCTGTTGAATTACGTTAAGCATGTAATAATTAACATGTAATGCATGACGTTATTTATGAGAT
GGGTTTTTATGATTAGAGTCCCGCAATTATACATTTAATACGCGATAGAAAACAAAATATAGCGCGCAAA
CTAGGATAAATTATCGCGCGCGGTGTCATCTATGTTACTAGATCGGGAATTGGTTCCGGAACCAATTCGT
AATCATGGTCATAGCTGTTTCCTGTGTGAAATTGTTATCCGCTCACAATTCCACACAACATACGAGCCGG
AAGCATAAAGTGTAAAGCCTGGGGTGCCTAATGAGTGAGCTAACTCACATTAGGCTGAATTAGGCGCGCC
TATTTCTGAATTCAACACATTGCGGACGTTTTTAATGTACTGAATTAACGCCGAATTAATTCGGGGGATC
TGGATTTTAGTACTGGATTTTGGTTTTAGGAATTAGATTTTATTGATAGAAGTATTTTACAAATACAAAT
ACATACTAAGGGTTTCTTATATGCTCAACACATGAGCGAAACCCTATAGGAACCCTAATTCCCTTATCTG
GGAACTACTCACACATTATTATGGAGAAACTCGAGCTTGTCGATCGACTCTAGGCCGGGAAGCCGATCTC
GGCTTGAACGAATTGTTAGGTGGCGGTACTTGGGTCGATATCAAAGTGCATCACTTCTTCCCGTATGCCC
AACTTTGTATAGAGAGCCACTGCGGGATCGTCACCGTAATCTGCTTGCACGTAGATCACATAAGCACCAA
GCGCGTTGGCCTCATGCTTGAGGAGATTGATGAGCGCGGTGGCAATGCCCTGCCTCCGGTGCTCGCCGGA
GACTGCGAGATCATAGATATAGATCTCACTACGCGGCTGCTCAAACTTGGGCAGAACGTAAGCCGCGAGA
GCGCCAACAACCGCTTCTTGGTCGAAGGCAGCAAGCGCGATGAATGTCTTACTACGGAGCAAGTTCCCGA
GGTAATCGGAGTCCGGCTGATGTTGGGAGTAGGTGGCTACGTCTCCGAACTCACGACCGAAAAGATCAAG
AGCAGCCCGCATGGATTTGACTTGGTCAGGGCCGAGCCTACATGTGCGAATGATGCCCATACTTGAGCCA
CCTAACTTTGTTTTAGGGCGACTGCCCTGCTGCGTAACATCGTTGCTGCTGCGTACCATGGTCGATCGAC
AGATCTGCGAAAGCTCGAGAGAGATAGATTTGTAGAGAGAGACTGGTGATTTCAGCGTGTCCTCTCCAAA
TGAAATGAACTTCCTTATATAGAGGAAGGGTCTTGCGAAGGATAGTGGGATTGTGCGTCATCCCTTACGT
CAGTGGAGATATCACATCAATCCACTTGCTTTGAAGACGTGGTTGGAACGTCTTCTTTTTCCACGATGCT
CCTCGTGGGTGGGGGTCCATCTTTGGGACCACTGTCGGCAGAGGCATCTTGAACGATAGCCTTTCCTTTA
TCGCAATGATGGCATTTGTAGGTGCCACCTTCCTTTTCTACTGTCCTTTTGATGAAGTGACAGATAGCTG
GGCAATGGAATCCGAGGAGGTTTCCCGATATTACCCTTTGTTGAAAAGTCTCAATAGCCCTTTGGTCTTC
TGAGACTGTATCTTTGATATTCTTGGAGTAGACGAGAGTGTCGTGCTCCACCATGTTCACATCAATCCAC
TTGCTTTGAAGACGTGGTTGGAACGTCTTCTTTTTCCACGATGCTCCTCGTGGGTGGGGGTCCATCTTTG
GGACCACTGTCGGCAGAGGCATCTTGAACGATAGCCTTTCCTTTATCGCAATGATGGCATTTGTAGGTGC
CACCTTCCTTTTCTACTGTCCTTTTGATGAAGTGACAGATAGCTGGGCAATGGAATCCGAGGAGGTTTCC
CGATATTACCCTTTGTTGAAAAGTCTCAATAGCCCTTTGGTCTTCTGAGACTGTATCTTTGATATTCTTG
GAGTAGACGAGAGTGTCGTGCTCCACCATGTTGGCAAGCTGCTCTAGCCAATACGCAAACCGAATTCAGA
AATAAATTCAGCCTAATTCGGCGTTAATTCAGTACATTAAAAACGTCCGCAATGTGTTATTAAGTTGTCT
AAGCGTCAATTTGTTTACACCACAATATATCCTGCCACCAGCCAGCCAACAGCTCCCCGACCGGCAGCTC
GGCACAAAATCACCACTCGATACAGGCAGCCCATCAGTCCGGGACGGCGTCAGCGGGAGAGCCGTTGTAA
GGCGGCAGACTTTGCTCATGTTACCGATGCTATTCGGAAGAACGGCAACTAAGCTGCCGGGTTTGAAACA
CGGATGATCTCGCGGAGGGTAGCATGTTGATTGTAACGATGACAGAGCGTTGCTGCCTGTGATCAATTCG
GGCACGAACCCAGTGGACATAAGCCTGTTCGGTTCGTAAGCTGTAATGCAAGTAGCGTATGCGCTCACGC
AACTGGTCCAGAACCTTGACCGAACGCAGCGGTGGTAACGGCGCAGTGGCGGTTTTCATGGCTTGTTATG
ACTGTTTTTTTGGGGTACAGTCTATGCCTCGGGCATCCAAGCAGCAAGCGCGTTACGCCGTGGGTCGATG
TTTGATGTTATGGAGCAGCAACGATGTTACGCAGCAGGGCAGTCGCCCTAAAACAAAGTTAAACATCATG
GGGGAAGCGGTGATCGCCGAAGTATCGACTCAACTATCAGAGGTAGTTGGCGTCATCGAGCGCCATCTCG
AACCGACGTTGCTGGCCGTACATTTGTACGGCTCCGCAGTGGATGGCGGCCTGAAGCCACACAGTGATAT
TGATTTGCTGGTTACGGTGACCGTAAGGCTTGATGAAACAACGCGGCGAGCTTTGATCAACGACCTTTTG
GAAACTTCGGCTTCCCCTGGAGAGAGCGAGATTCTCCGCGCTGTAGAAGTCACCATTGTTGTGCACGACG
ACATCATTCCGTGGCGTTATCCAGCTAAGCGCGAACTGCAATTTGGAGAATGGCAGCGCAATGACATTCT
TGCAGGTATCTTCGAGCCAGCCACGATCGACATTGATCTGGCTATCTTGCTGACAAAAGCAAGAGAACAT
AGCGTTGCCTTGGTAGGTCCAGCGGCGGAGGAACTCTTTGATCCGGTTCCTGAACAGGATCTATTTGAGG
CGCTAAATGAAACCTTAACGCTATGGAACTCGCCGCCCGACTGGGCTGGCGATGAGCGAAATGTAGTGCT
TACGTTGTCCCGCATTTGGTACAGCGCAGTAACCGGCAAAATCGCGCCGAAGGATGTCGCTGCCGACTGG
GCAATGGAGCGCCTGCCGGCCCAGTATCAGCCCGTCATACTTGAAGCTAGACAGGCTTATCTTGGACAAG
AAGAAGATCGCTTGGCCTCGCGCGCAGATCAGTTGGAAGAATTTGTCCACTACGTGAAAGGCGAGATCAC
CAAGGTAGTCGGCAAATAATGTCTAGCTAGAAATTCGTTCAAGCCGACGCCGCTTCGCGGCGCGGCTTAA
CTCAAGCGTTAGATGCACTAAGCACATAATTGCTCACAGCCAAACTATCAGGTCAAGTCTGCTTTTATTA
TTTTTAAGCGTGCATAATAAGCCCTACACAAATTGGGAGATATATCATGCATGACCAAAATCCCTTAACG
TGAGTTTTCGTTCCACTGAGCGTCAGACCCCGTAGAAAAGATCAAAGGATCTTCTTGAGATCCTTTTTTT
CTGCGCGTAATCTGCTGCTTGCAAACAAAAAAACCACCGCTACCAGCGGTGGTTTGTTTGCCGGATCAAG
AGCTACCAACTCTTTTTCCGAAGGTAACTGGCTTCAGCAGAGCGCAGATACCAAATACTGTCCTTCTAGT
GTAGCCGTAGTTAGGCCACCACTTCAAGAACTCTGTAGCACCGCCTACATACCTCGCTCTGCTAATCCTG
TTACCAGTGGCTGCTGCCAGTGGCGATAAGTCGTGTCTTACCGGGTTGGACTCAAGACGATAGTTACCGG
ATAAGGCGCAGCGGTCGGGCTGAACGGGGGGTTCGTGCACACAGCCCAGCTTGGAGCGAACGACCTACAC
CGAACTGAGATACCTACAGCGTGAGCTATGAGAAAGCGCCACGCTTCCCGAAGGGAGAAAGGCGGACAGG
TATCCGGTAAGCGGCAGGGTCGGAACAGGAGAGCGCACGAGGGAGCTTCCAGGGGGAAACGCCTGGTATC
TTTATAGTCCTGTCGGGTTTCGCCACCTCTGACTTGAGCGTCGATTTTTGTGATGCTCGTCAGGGGGGCG
GAGCCTATGGAAAAACGCCAGCAACGCGGCCTTTTTACGGTTCCTGGCCTTTTGCTGGCCTTTTGCTCAC
ATGTTCTTTCCTGCGTTATCCCCTGATTCTGTGGATAACCGTATTACCGCCTTTGAGTGAGCTGATACCG
CTCGCCGCAGCCGAACGACCGAGCGCAGCGAGTCAGTGAGCGAGGAAGCGGAAGAGCGCCTGATGCGGTA
TTTTCTCCTTACGCATCTGTGCGGTATTTCACACCGCATATGGTGCACTCTCAGTACAATCTGCTCTGAT
GCCGCATAGTTAAGCCAGTATACACTCCGCTATCGCTACGTGACTGGGTCATGGCTGCGCCCCGACACCC
GCCAACACCCGCTGACGCGCCCTGACGGGCTTGTCTGCTCCCGGCATCCGCTTACAGACAAGCTGTGACC
GTCTCCGGGAGCTGCATGTGTCAGAGGTTTTCACCGTCATCACCGAAACGCGCGAGGCAGGGTGCCTTGA
TGTGGGCGCCGGCGGTCGAGTGGCGACGGCGCGGCTTGTCCGCGCCCTGGTAGATTGCCTGGCCGTAGGC
CAGCCATTTTTGAGCGGCCAGCGGCCGCGATAGGCCGACGCGAAGCGGCGGGGCGTAGGGAGCGCAGCGA
CCGAAGGGTAGGCGCTTTTTGCAGCTCTTCGGCTGTGCGCTGGCCAGACAGTTATGCACAGGCCAGGCGG
GTTTTAAGAGTTTTAATAAGTTTTAAAGAGTTTTAGGCGGAAAAATCGCCTTTTTTCTCTTTTATATCAG
TCACTTACATGTGTGACCGGTTCCCAATGTACGGCTTTGGGTTCCCAATGTACGGGTTCCGGTTCCCAAT
GTACGGCTTTGGGTTCCCAATGTACGTGCTATCCACAGGAAAGAGACCTTTTCGACCTTTTTCCCCTGCT
AGGGCAATTTGCCCTAGCATCTGCTCCGTACATTAGGAACCGGCGGATGCTTCGCCCTCGATCAGGTTGC
GGTAGCGCATGACTAGGATCGGGCCAGCCTGCCCCGCCTCCTCCTTCAAATCGTACTCCGGCAGGTCATT
TGACCCGATCAGCTTGCGCACGGTGAAACAGAACTTCTTGAACTCTCCGGCGCTGCCACTGCGTTCGTAG
ATCGTCTTGAACAACCATCTGGCTTCTGCCTTGCCTGCGGCGCGGCGTGCCAGGCGGTAGAGAAAACGGC
CGATGCCGGGATCGATCAAAAAGTAATCGGGGTGAACCGTCAGCACGTCCGGGTTCTTGCCTTCTGTGAT
CTCGCGGTACATCCAATCAGCTAGCTCGATCTCGATGTACTCCGGCCGCCCGGTTTCGCTCTTTACGATC
TTGTAGCGGCTAATCAAGGCTTCACCCTCGGATACCGTCACCAGGCGGCCGTTCTTGGCCTTCTTCGTAC
GCTGCATGGCAACGTGCGTGGTGTTTAACCGAATGCAGGTTTCTACCAGGTCGTCTTTCTGCTTTCCGCC
ATCGGCTCGCCGGCAGAACTTGAGTACGTCCGCAACGTGTGGACGGAACACGCGGCCGGGCTTGTCTCCC
TTCCCTTCCCGGTATCGGTTCATGGATTCGGTTAGATGGGAAACCGCCATCAGTACCAGGTCGTAATCCC
ACACACTGGCCATGCCGGCCGGCCCTGCGGAAACCTCTACGTGCCCGTCTGGAAGCTCGTAGCGGATCAC
CTCGCCAGCTCGTCGGTCACGCTTCGACAGACGGAAAACGGCCACGTCCATGATGCTGCGACTATCGCGG
GTGCCCACGTCATAGAGCATCGGAACGAAAAAATCTGGTTGCTCGTCGCCCTTGGGCGGCTTCCTAATCG
ACGGCGCACCGGCTGCCGGCGGTTGCCGGGATTCTTTGCGGATTCGATCAGCGGCCGCTTGCCACGATTC
ACCGGGGCGTGCTTCTGCCTCGATGCGTTGCCGCTGGGCGGCCTGCGCGGCCTTCAACTTCTCCACCAGG
TCATCACCCAGCGCCGCGCCGATTTGTACCGGGCCGGATGGTTTGCGACCGCTCACGCCGATTCCTCGGG
CTTGGGGGTTCCAGTGCCATTGCAGGGCCGGCAGACAACCCAGCCGCTTACGCCTGGCCAACCGCCCGTT
CCTCCACACATGGGGCATTCCACGGCGTCGGTGCCTGGTTGTTCTTGATTTTCCATGCCGCCTCCTTTAG
CCGCTAAAATTCATCTACTCATTTATTCATTTGCTCATTTACTCTGGTAGCTGCGCGATGTATTCAGATA
GCAGCTCGGTAATGGTCTTGCCTTGGCGTACCGCGTACATCTTCAGCTTGGTGTGATCCTCCGCCGGCAA
CTGAAAGTTGACCCGCTTCATGGCTGGCGTGTCTGCCAGGCTGGCCAACGTTGCAGCCTTGCTGCTGCGT
GCGCTCGGACGGCCGGCACTTAGCGTGTTTGTGCTTTTGCTCATTTTCTCTTTACCTCATTAACTCAAAT
GAGTTTTGATTTAATTTCAGCGGCCAGCGCCTGGACCTCGCGGGCAGCGTCGCCCTCGGGTTCTGATTCA
AGAACGGTTGTGCCGGCGGCGGCAGTGCCTGGGTAGCTCACGCGCTGCGTGATACGGGACTCAAGAATGG
GCAGCTCGTACCCGGCCAGCGCCTCGGCAACCTCACCGCCGATGCGCGTGCCTTTGATCGCCCGCGACAC
GACAAAGGCCGCTTGTAGCCTTCCATCCGTGACCTCAATGCGCTGCTTAACCAGCTCCACCAGGTCGGCG
GTGGCCCATATGTCGTAAGGGCTTGGCTGCACCGGAATCAGCACGAAGTCGGCTGCCTTGATCGCGGACA
CAGCCAAGTCCGCCGCCTGGGGCGCTCCGTCGATCACTACGAAGTCGCGCCGGCCGATGGCCTTCACGTC
GCGGTCAATCGTCGGGCGGTCGATGCCGACAACGGTTAGCGGTTGATCTTCCCGCACGGCCGCCCAATCG
CGGGCACTGCCCTGGGGATCGGAATCGACTAACAGAACATCGGCCCCGGCGAGTTGCAGGGCGCGGGCTA
GATGGGTTGCGATGGTCGTCTTGCCTGACCCGCCTTTCTGGTTAAGTACAGCGATAACCTTCATGCGTTC
CCCTTGCGTATTTGTTTATTTACTCATCGCATCATATACGCAGCGACCGCATGACGCAAGCTGTTTTACT
CAAATACACATCACCTTTTTAGACGGCGGCGCTCGGTTTCTTCAGCGGCCAAGCTGGCCGGCCAGGCCGC
CAGCTTGGCATCAGACAAACCGGCCAGGATTTCATGCAGCCGCACGGTTGAGACGTGCGCGGGCGGCTCG
AACACGTACCCGGCCGCGATCATCTCCGCCTCGATCTCTTCGGTAATGAAAAACGGTTCGTCCTGGCCGT
CCTGGTGCGGTTTCATGCTTGTTCCTCTTGGCGTTCATTCTCGGCGGCCGCCAGGGCGTCGGCCTCGGTC
AATGCGTCCTCACGGAAGGCACCGCGCCGCCTGGCCTCGGTGGGCGTCACTTCCTCGCTGCGCTCAAGTG
CGCGGTACAGGGTCGAGCGATGCACGCCAAGCAGTGCAGCCGCCTCTTTCACGGTGCGGCCTTCCTGGTC
GATCAGCTCGCGGGCGTGCGCGATCTGTGCCGGGGTGAGGGTAGGGCGGGGGCCAAACTTCACGCCTCGG
GCCTTGGCGGCCTCGCGCCCGCTCCGGGTGCGGTCGATGATTAGGGAACGCTCGAACTCGGCAATGCCGG
CGAACACGGTCAACACCATGCGGCCGGCCGGCGTGGTGGTGTCGGCCCACGGCTCTGCCAGGCTACGCAG
GCCCGCGCCGGCCTCCTGGATGCGCTCGGCAATGTCCAGTAGGTCGCGGGTGCTGCGGGCCAGGCGGTCT
AGCCTGGTCACTGTCACAACGTCGCCAGGGCGTAGGTGGTCAAGCATCCTGGCCAGCTCCGGGCGGTCGC
GCCTGGTGCCGGTGATCTTCTCGGAAAACAGCTTGGTGCAGCCGGCCGCGTGCAGTTCGGCCCGTTGGTT
GGTCAAGTCCTGGTCGTCGGTGCTGACGCGGGCATAGCCCAGCAGGCCAGCGGCGGCGCTCTTGTTCATG
GCGTAATGTCTCCGGTTCTAGTCGCAAGTATTCTACTTTATGCGACTAAAACACGCGACAAGAAAACGCC
AGGAAAAGGGCAGGGCGGCAGCCTGTCGCGTAACTTAGGACTTGTGCGACATGTCGTTTTCAGAAGACGG
CTGCACTGAACGTCAGAAGCCGACTGCACTATAGCAGCGGAGGGGTTGGATCAAAGTACTTTGATCCCGA
GGGGAACCCTGTGGTTGGCATGCACATACAAATGGACGAACGGATAAACCT
