>Addgene plasmid #68615 | pMpGWB224 | addgene partial sequence | sequence record 128821 | CAT-R 5'-GCAACTGACTGAAATGCCTC-3'
GGATCCTAACTCAAAATCCACACATTATACGAGCCGGAAGCATAAAGTGTAAAGCCTGGGGTGCCTAATG
CGGCCCCTCGAGGGGCCGCCATAGTGACTGGATATGTTGTGTTTTACAGTATTATGTAGTCTGTTTTTTA
TGCAAAATCTAATTTAATATATTGATATTTATATCATTTTACGTTTCTC
