>Addgene plasmid #68615 | pMpGWB224 | addgene partial sequence | sequence record 128822 | ccdB-Fwd 5'-GCATGATGACCACCGATATG-3'
ATCTCAGCCACCGCGAAAATGACATCAAAAACGCCATTAACCTGATGTTCTGGGGAATATAAATGTCAGG
CTCCCTTATACACAGCCAGTCTGCAGGTCGACCATAGTGACTGGATATGTTGTGTTTTACAGTATTATGT
AGTCTGTTTTTTATGCAAAATCTAATTTAATATATTGATATTTATATCATTTTACGTTTCTCGTTCAGCT
TTCTTGTACAAAGTGGTTGATAACAGCGCTGGAGGCTCCGGTGGGAGCATGGTGAGCAAGGGCGAGGAGC
TGTTCACCGGGGTGGTGCCCATCCTGGTCGAGCTGGACGGCGACGTAAACGGCCACAAGTTCAGCGTGTC
CGGCGAGGGCGAGGGCGATGCCACCTACGGCAAGCTGACCCTGAAGTTCATCTGCACCACCGGCAAGCTG
CCCGTGCCCTGGCCCACCCTCGTGACCACCTTCGGCTACGGCC
