>Addgene plasmid #68615 | pMpGWB224 | addgene partial sequence | sequence record 129876 | M13pUC-Fwd 5'-CCCAGTCACGACGTTGTAAAACG-3'
AGTCACACACATTGTTGAGAGACATATCAAAATAACTCAATTGTAAGGTAAGTTGATAGATTTCCCAGTT
AAATGCATTATTTTAACAATATTTGTATCTCAAATTTTCAAAATCATATCAAATTTGCAGATCTTGATGA
TGATTCACAACTCTGTCTTCGATTTTTGATTGTTAACGGGTATCGATATTTGGGTAACTTAAAAAGAATT
TGCTAAAGATCTTAAAAAACAGATTAAAAAAACCTTTCAAAATAGCTAATCCTTTAAATCCGTTTCACAA
TATAATGCTCATTGATGATAATCGAAAAGATTCCATTTTAAAGTGCATATAAATTGCTTAATTATCTCTT
TCTGTCTCGTAATATTTTGTTCTCTCCTATTGGATCGGACCCGCATCTTCTCGATCAGTTCACTATACTA
ATATTTGGTCAACTTCAAGAGAGATTAGAACTTCGTTCTCCAAAGTGTAAAGGCCGACAAGCAGAAAAGG
AAACTTCAATCAGAAGCCTTCTAGGTTTTCCCGCGTCCCAAAAAGCGAAGGGAGGACGGGGAGGACGGTG
AGGCCAGAAGAAGAAAGCAACAGTAAAATCTCATGTGATTGCGTGCATGTCATGGATCTATGGGATGCTA
GTCCACCGTTTGGAAGTATGTGCAGAAGGAGAAAGGCGCGGGAGGCCAAAAGCGACTTCGGCCACCTCTC
TACTTTCTAGAAAGTTTGCTCGCAGCTTGTAATAAGCGCGGAA
